Addgene plasmid #59135: pOTTC592 - pCMV Mito-iRFP
Purpose: A plasmid that express mitochondrial-targeted iRFP under the CMV promoter.
Depositing lab: Brandon Harvey. Depositing organization: National Institute on Drug Abuse (NIDA). Publication: Near-infrared fluorescent protein iRFP713 as a reporter protein for optogenetic vectors, a transgenic Cre-reporter rat, and other neuronal studies. Richie CT, Whitaker LR, Whitaker KW, Necarsulmer J, Baldwin HA, Zhang Y, Fortuno L, Hinkle JJ, Koivula P, Henderson MJ, Sun W, Wang K, Smith JC, Pickel J, Ji N, Hope BT, Harvey BK. J Neurosci Methods. 2017 Jun 1;284:1-14. doi: 10.1016/j.jneumeth.2017.03.020. Epub 2017 Apr 2. PubMed 28380331.
Backbone
  Vector backbone: pDsRed-Mito
  Backbone manufacturer: Clontech
  Vector type: Mammalian Expression
  Selectable markers: Neomycin (select with G418)
Growth in bacteria
  Bacterial resistance: Kanamycin, 50 μg/mL
  Growth temperature: 37°C
  Growth strain: DH5alpha
  Copy number: High Copy
Gene/Insert
  Gene/Insert name: Mitochondria-localized Infrared Fluorescent Protein (alt name: iRFP713)
  Promoter: CMV-IE
  Tag / fusion protein: Mitochondria-targeting sequence (N terminal on insert)
  Cloning method: Ligation Independent Cloning
  Sequencing primers: 5′ CMV F; 3′ SV40pA R
Terms and licenses: Academic/Nonprofit Terms; Industry Terms: Not Available to Industry
How to cite: pOTTC592 - pCMV Mito-iRFP was a gift from Brandon Harvey (Addgene plasmid # 59135 ; http://n2t.net/addgene:59135 ; RRID:Addgene_59135)
