[The description below was written by a language model from this plasmid's Addgene catalogue record and pLannotate feature annotations shown in this document.]
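Description:
pOTTC592 - pCMV Mito-iRFP is a mammalian expression plasmid of about 5 kb, built on the Clontech pDsRed-Mito backbone, in which the original red fluorescent reporter has been replaced by the near-infrared fluorescent protein iRFP713 using ligation-independent cloning. It is maintained in E. coli at high copy through a ColE1/pUC-type origin and also carries an f1 phage origin. A single NeoR/KanR (Tn5 aminoglycoside phosphotransferase) gene serves both hosts. A bacterial bla-type promoter drives it for kanamycin selection in bacteria, and the adjacent SV40 enhancer/early promoter, paired with an HSV TK polyadenylation signal, drives it for G418 selection of stably transfected mammalian cells.

The expression cassette consists of the human cytomegalovirus immediate-early enhancer and promoter, followed by the mitochondrial presequence of human cytochrome c oxidase subunit VIII placed N-terminal to the iRFP713 coding sequence, and terminated by an SV40 poly(A) signal. The COX8 presequence directs import of the fusion into mitochondria, so transfected cells show organelle-restricted near-infrared fluorescence. iRFP713 is a bacterial phytochrome-derived protein whose far-red spectral properties leave the visible channels free for other fluorophores. The short annotated fragments of SV40 large T antigen, ble and the bGH poly(A) signal appear to be backbone remnants or incidental sequence matches rather than functional elements.

The construct is intended for constitutive labelling of mitochondria in cultured mammalian cells. It was deposited as part of a study evaluating iRFP713 as a reporter for optogenetic vectors, Cre-reporter animals and other neuronal applications.
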