Features (pLannotate 1.2.2; 14 found; start..end, strand, type, name):
     61..364     +  enhancer       CMV enhancer: human cytomegalovirus immediate early enhancer
    365..568     +  promoter       CMV promoter: human cytomegalovirus (CMV) immediate early promoter
    597..671     +  CDS            COX8 presequence: mitochondrial presequence of human cytochrome c oxidase subunit VIII (Rizutto et al., 1989)
    705..1655    +  CDS            iRFP713: phytochrome-based near-infrared fluorescent protein, originally termed iRFP (Filonov et al., 2011) name was changed to iRFP713 (Shcherbakova and Verkhusha, 2013)
   1671..1754    +  CDS            large T antigen (fragment): large T antigen from SV40 (simian virus 40)
   1777..1898    +  polyA_signal   SV40 poly(A) signal: SV40 polyadenylation signal
   1932..2360    -  rep_origin     f1 ori (sequence partly withheld): f1 bacteriophage origin of replication; arrow indicates direction of (+) strand synthesis
   2387..2491    +  promoter       AmpR promoter: bla
   2493..2850    +  promoter       SV40 promoter: SV40 enhancer and early promoter
   2885..3679    +  CDS            NeoR/KanR: aminoglycoside phosphotransferase from Tn5; aph(3')-II (or nptII); confers resistance to neomycin, kanamycin, and G418 (Geneticin®)
   3700..3852    +  CDS            ble (fragment): BLE_KLEPN - Experimental evidence at protein level: Swiss-Prot protein existence level 1. Binding protein with a strong affinity to the bleomycin family of antibiotics. Binds to CL990; an antimitotic-antibiotic compound. From Klebsiella pneumoniae.
   3911..3958    +  polyA_signal   HSV TK poly(A) signal: herpes simplex virus thymidine kinase polyadenylation signal (Cole and Stacy, 1985)
   4049..4065    -  polyA_signal   bGH poly(A) signal (fragment): bovine growth hormone polyadenylation signal
   4287..4875    +  rep_origin     ori: high-copy-number ColE1/pMB1/pBR322/pUC origin of replication
>Addgene plasmid #59135 | pOTTC592 - pCMV Mito-iRFP | addgene full sequence | sequence record 194624 | Addgene NGS Result
TAGTTATTAATAGTAATCAATTACGGGGTCATTAGTTCATAGCCCATATATGGAGTTCCGCGTTACATAA
CTTACGGTAAATGGCCCGCCTGGCTGACCGCCCAACGACCCCCGCCCATTGACGTCAATAATGACGTATG
TTCCCATAGTAACGCCAATAGGGACTTTCCATTGACGTCAATGGGTGGAGTATTTACGGTAAACTGCCCA
CTTGGCAGTACATCAAGTGTATCATATGCCAAGTACGCCCCCTATTGACGTCAATGACGGTAAATGGCCC
GCCTGGCATTATGCCCAGTACATGACCTTATGGGACTTTCCTACTTGGCAGTACATCTACGTATTAGTCA
TCGCTATTACCATGGTGATGCGGTTTTGGCAGTACATCAATGGGCGTGGATAGCGGTTTGACTCACGGGG
ATTTCCAAGTCTCCACCCCATTGACGTCAATGGGAGTTTGTTTTGGCACCAAAATCAACGGGACTTTCCA
AAATGTCGTAACAACTCCGCCCCATTGACGCAAATGGGCGGTAGGCGTGTACGGTGGGAGGTCTATATAA
GCAGAGCTGGTTTAGTGAACCGTCAGATCCGCTAGCATGTCCGTCCTGACGCCGCTGCTGCTGCGGGGCT
TGACAGGCTCGGCCCGGCGGCTCCCAGTGCCGCGCGCCAAGATCCATTCGTTGGGGGATCCACCGGTCGC
CACCATGGCTGAAGGATCCGTCGCCAGGCAGCCTGACCTCTTGACCTGCGACGATGAGCCGATCCATATC
CCCGGTGCCATCCAACCGCATGGACTGCTGCTCGCCCTCGCCGCCGACATGACGATCGTTGCCGGCAGCG
ACAACCTTCCCGAACTCACCGGACTGGCGATCGGCGCCCTGATCGGCCGCTCTGCGGCCGATGTCTTCGA
CTCGGAGACGCACAACCGTCTGACGATCGCCTTGGCCGAGCCCGGGGCGGCCGTCGGAGCACCGATCACT
GTCGGCTTCACGATGCGAAAGGACGCAGGCTTCATCGGCTCCTGGCATCGCCATGATCAGCTCATCTTCC
TCGAGCTCGAGCCTCCCCAGCGGGACGTCGCCGAGCCGCAGGCGTTCTTCCGCCGCACCAACAGCGCCAT
CCGCCGCCTGCAGGCCGCCGAAACCTTGGAAAGCGCCTGCGCCGCCGCGGCGCAAGAGGTGCGGAAGATT
ACCGGCTTCGATCGGGTGATGATCTATCGCTTCGCCTCCGACTTCAGCGGCGAAGTGATCGCAGAGGATC
GGTGCGCCGAGGTCGAGTCAAAACTAGGCCTGCACTATCCTGCCTCAACCGTGCCGGCGCAGGCCCGTCG
GCTCTATACCATCAACCCGGTACGGATCATTCCCGATATCAATTATCGGCCGGTGCCGGTCACCCCAGAC
CTCAATCCGGTCACCGGGCGGCCGATTGATCTTAGCTTCGCCATCCTGCGCAGCGTCTCGCCCGTCCATC
TGGAATTCATGCGCAACATAGGCATGCACGGCACGATGTCGATCTCGATTTTGCGCGGCGAGCGACTGTG
GGGATTGATCGTTTGCCATCACCGAACGCCGTACTACGTCGATCTCGATGGCCGCCAAGCCTGCGAGCTA
GTCGCCCAGGTTCTGGCCTGGCAGATCGGCGTGATGGAAGAGTGAGCGGCCGCGACTCTAGATCATAATC
AGCCATACCACATTTGTAGAGGTTTTACTTGCTTTAAAAAACCTCCCACACCTCCCCCTGAACCTGAAAC
ATAAAATGAATGCAATTGTTGTTGTTAACTTGTTTATTGCAGCTTATAATGGTTACAAATAAAGCAATAG
CATCACAAATTTCACAAATAAAGCATTTTTTTCACTGCATTCTAGTTGTGGTTTGTCCAAACTCATCAAT
GTATCTTAAGGCGTAAATTGTAAGCGTTAATATTTTGTTAAAATTCGCGTTAAATTTTTGTTAAATCAGC
TCATTTTTTAACCAATAGGCCGAAATCGGCAAAATCCCTTATAAATCAAAAGAATAGACCGAGATAGGGT
[37 nt withheld, positions 2031-2067]
AAAGAACGTGGACTCCAACGTCAAAGG
[49 nt withheld, positions 2095-2143]
T
[91 nt withheld, positions 2145-2235]
G
[124 nt withheld, positions 2237-2360]
CAGGTGGCACTTTTCGGGGAAATGTGCGCGGAACCCCTATTTGTTTATTTTTCTAAATACATTCAAATAT
GTATCCGCTCATGAGACAATAACCCTGATAAATGCTTCAATAATATTGAAAAAGGAAGAGTCCTGAGGCG
GAAAGAACCAGCTGTGGAATGTGTGTCAGTTAGGGTGTGGAAAGTCCCCAGGCTCCCCAGCAGGCAGAAG
TATGCAAAGCATGCATCTCAATTAGTCAGCAACCAGGTGTGGAAAGTCCCCAGGCTCCCCAGCAGGCAGA
AGTATGCAAAGCATGCATCTCAATTAGTCAGCAACCATAGTCCCGCCCCTAACTCCGCCCATCCCGCCCC
TAACTCCGCCCAGTTCCGCCCATTCTCCGCCCCATGGCTGACTAATTTTTTTTATTTATGCAGAGGCCGA
GGCCGCCTCGGCCTCTGAGCTATTCCAGAAGTAGTGAGGAGGCTTTTTTGGAGGCCTAGGCTTTTGCAAA
GATCGATCAAGAGACAGGATGAGGATCGTTTCGCATGATTGAACAAGATGGATTGCACGCAGGTTCTCCG
GCCGCTTGGGTGGAGAGGCTATTCGGCTATGACTGGGCACAACAGACAATCGGCTGCTCTGATGCCGCCG
TGTTCCGGCTGTCAGCGCAGGGGCGCCCGGTTCTTTTTGTCAAGACCGACCTGTCCGGTGCCCTGAATGA
ACTGCAAGACGAGGCAGCGCGGCTATCGTGGCTGGCCACGACGGGCGTTCCTTGCGCAGCTGTGCTCGAC
GTTGTCACTGAAGCGGGAAGGGACTGGCTGCTATTGGGCGAAGTGCCGGGGCAGGATCTCCTGTCATCTC
ACCTTGCTCCTGCCGAGAAAGTATCCATCATGGCTGATGCAATGCGGCGGCTGCATACGCTTGATCCGGC
TACCTGCCCATTCGACCACCAAGCGAAACATCGCATCGAGCGAGCACGTACTCGGATGGAAGCCGGTCTT
GTCGATCAGGATGATCTGGACGAAGAGCATCAGGGGCTCGCGCCAGCCGAACTGTTCGCCAGGCTCAAGG
CGAGCATGCCCGACGGCGAGGATCTCGTCGTGACCCATGGCGATGCCTGCTTGCCGAATATCATGGTGGA
AAATGGCCGCTTTTCTGGATTCATCGACTGTGGCCGGCTGGGTGTGGCGGACCGCTATCAGGACATAGCG
TTGGCTACCCGTGATATTGCTGAAGAGCTTGGCGGCGAATGGGCTGACCGCTTCCTCGTGCTTTACGGTA
TCGCCGCTCCCGATTCGCAGCGCATCGCCTTCTATCGCCTTCTTGACGAGTTCTTCTGAGCGGGACTCTG
GGGTTCGAAATGACCGACCAAGCGACGCCCAACCTGCCATCACGAGATTTCGATTCCACCGCCGCCTTCT
ATGAAAGGTTGGGCTTCGGAATCGTTTTCCGGGACGCCGGCTGGATGATCCTCCAGCGCGGGGATCTCAT
GCTGGAGTTCTTCGCCCACCCTAGGGGGAGGCTAACTGAAACACGGAAGGAGACAATACCGGAAGGAACC
CGCGCTATGACGGCAATAAAAAGACAGAATAAAACGCACGGTGTTGGGTCGTTTGTTCATAAACGCGGGG
TTCGGTCCCAGGGCTGGCACTCTGTCGATACCCCACCGAGACCCCATTGGGGCCAATACGCCCGCGTTTC
TTCCTTTTCCCCACCCCACCCCCCAAGTTCGGGTGAAGGCCCAGGGCTCGCAGCCAACGTCGGGGCGGCA
GGCCCTGCCATAGCCTCAGGTTACTCATATATACTTTAGATTGATTTAAAACTTCATTTTTAATTTAAAA
GGATCTAGGTGAAGATCCTTTTTGATAATCTCATGACCAAAATCCCTTAACGTGAGTTTTCGTTCCACTG
AGCGTCAGACCCCGTAGAAAAGATCAAAGGATCTTCTTGAGATCCTTTTTTTCTGCGCGTAATCTGCTGC
TTGCAAACAAAAAAACCACCGCTACCAGCGGTGGTTTGTTTGCCGGATCAAGAGCTACCAACTCTTTTTC
CGAAGGTAACTGGCTTCAGCAGAGCGCAGATACCAAATACTGTTCTTCTAGTGTAGCCGTAGTTAGGCCA
CCACTTCAAGAACTCTGTAGCACCGCCTACATACCTCGCTCTGCTAATCCTGTTACCAGTGGCTGCTGCC
AGTGGCGATAAGTCGTGTCTTACCGGGTTGGACTCAAGACGATAGTTACCGGATAAGGCGCAGCGGTCGG
GCTGAACGGGGGGTTCGTGCACACAGCCCAGCTTGGAGCGAACGACCTACACCGAACTGAGATACCTACA
GCGTGAGCTATGAGAAAGCGCCACGCTTCCCGAAGGGAGAAAGGCGGACAGGTATCCGGTAAGCGGCAGG
GTCGGAACAGGAGAGCGCACGAGGGAGCTTCCAGGGGGAAACGCCTGGTATCTTTATAGTCCTGTCGGGT
TTCGCCACCTCTGACTTGAGCGTCGATTTTTGTGATGCTCGTCAGGGGGGCGGAGCCTATGGAAAAACGC
CAGCAACGCGGCCTTTTTACGGTTCCTGGCCTTTTGCTGGCCTTTTGCTCACATGTTCTTTCCTGCGTTA
TCCCCTGATTCTGTGGATAACCGTATTACCGCCATGCAT
